Addgene plasmid #187887: UAS-mNAMPT
Purpose: Gal4/UAS expression of mammalian NAMPT
Depositing lab: Lukas Neukomm. Depositing organization: Universite de Lausanne (UNIL). Publication: The NAD(+) precursor NMN activates dSarm to trigger axon degeneration in Drosophila. Llobet Rosell A, Paglione M, Gilley J, Kocia M, Perillo G, Gasparrini M, Cialabrini L, Raffaelli N, Angeletti C, Orsomando G, Wu PH, Coleman MP, Loreto A, Neukomm LJ. Elife. 2022 Dec 7;11:e80245. doi: 10.7554/eLife.80245. PubMed 36476387.
Backbone
  Vector backbone: pCASPR (attB)
  Backbone size w/o insert (bp): 9000
  Total vector size (bp): 10500
Growth in bacteria
  Bacterial resistance: Ampicillin, 100 μg/mL
  Growth temperature: 37°C
  Growth strain: DH5alpha
  Copy number: Unknown
Gene/Insert
  Gene/Insert name: mNAMPT
  Insert size (bp): 1500
Terms and licenses: Academic/Nonprofit Terms; Industry Terms: Not Available to Industry
How to cite: UAS-mNAMPT was a gift from Lukas Neukomm (Addgene plasmid # 187887 ; http://n2t.net/addgene:187887 ; RRID:Addgene_187887)
