[The description below was written by a language model from this plasmid's Addgene catalogue record and pLannotate feature annotations shown in this document.]
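Description:
UAS-mNAMPT is a Drosophila transgenesis plasmid for Gal4/UAS-driven expression of mammalian NAMPT, built on a backbone catalogued as pCASPR (attB). In E. coli it is maintained through a high-copy ColE1/pUC-type origin and selected with ampicillin via the β-lactamase gene. An f1 origin, T3 and T7 promoters and lac/lacZα remnants are also present as leftovers of the cloning-vector scaffold. The catalogue lists a total size of about 10.5 kb, whereas the sequenced record is 10,173 nt, so the catalogue figures are best read as approximations.

The expression cassette consists of five tandem Gal4-binding UAS repeats placed upstream of the Drosophila hsp70Bb promoter, followed by an open reading frame of roughly 1.5 kb that matches mouse Nampt. This enzyme condenses nicotinamide with phosphoribosyl pyrophosphate to form nicotinamide mononucleotide (NMN) and is the rate-limiting step of the mammalian NAD salvage pathway. No epitope tag or reporter fusion is annotated. Downstream lies the SV40 small t intron and SV40 polyadenylation signal; the annotated T-antigen fragments and NLS are simply part of this SV40 3′ region rather than expressed payload.

A φC31 attB site allows integrase-mediated, site-specific insertion into attP landing sites in the fly genome, and the mini-white gene provides an eye-colour marker for identifying transformants. A single loxP site sits between mini-white and the UAS cassette. Crossing transgenic flies to Gal4 driver lines gives tissue-specific NAMPT expression. The associated publication concerns NMN as an activator of dSarm in axon degeneration, which suggests the construct was used to manipulate NMN synthesis in fly neurons.
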