Features (pLannotate 1.2.2; 24 found; start..end, strand, type, name):
     75..93      -  promoter       T3 promoter: promoter for bacteriophage T3 RNA polymerase
    138..154     -  protein_bind   lac operator: The lac repressor binds to the lac operator to inhibit transcription in E. coli. This inhibition can be relieved by adding lactose or isopropyl-β-D-thiogalactopyranoside (IPTG). lac repressor encoded by lacI
    162..192     -  promoter       lac promoter: promoter for the E. coli lac operon
    207..228     -  protein_bind   CAP binding site: CAP binding activates transcription in the presence of cAMP. E. coli catabolite activator protein
    241..333     -  CDS            lacI (fragment): lac repressor; lacI; The lac repressor binds to the lac operator to inhibit transcription in E. coli. This inhibition can be relieved by adding lactose or isopropyl-β-D-thiogalactopyranoside (IPTG).
    516..1104    -  rep_origin     ori: high-copy-number ColE1/pMB1/pBR322/pUC origin of replication
   1275..2135    -  CDS            AmpR: β-lactamase; bla; confers resistance to ampicillin, carbenicillin, and related antibiotics
   2136..2240    -  promoter       AmpR promoter: bla
   2293..2721    -  rep_origin     f1 ori (sequence partly withheld): f1 bacteriophage origin of replication; arrow indicates direction of (+) strand synthesis
   2726..2883    -  CDS            lacZα (fragment): LacZα fragment of β-galactosidase; lacZ fragment
   2886..2904    +  promoter       T7 promoter: promoter for bacteriophage T7 RNA polymerase
   2929..7048    +  gene           mini-white: white; This modified version of the white gene lacks part of the first intron.
   7055..7088    -  protein_bind   loxP: Cre-mediated recombination occurs in the 8-bp core sequence (GCATACAT). Cre recombinase
   7118..7139    -  misc_feature   MCS (fragment): pUC18/19 multiple cloning site
   7138..7232    +  protein_bind   5X UAS: five tandem copies of the "ScaI site" 17-mer CGGAGTACTGTCCTCCG, an upstream activating sequence (UAS) that efficiently binds yeast Gal4 (Webster et al., 1988; Pfeiffer et al., 2010) GAL4
   7251..7489    +  promoter       hsp70 promoter: Drosophila melanogaster hsp70Bb promoter
   7509..8981    +  CDS            Nampt: NAMPT_MOUSE - Also known as Pbef1. Experimental evidence at protein level: Swiss-Prot protein existence level 1. The secreted form behaves both as a cytokine with immunomodulating properties and an adipokine with anti-diabetic properties, it has no enzymatic activity, partly because of lack of activation by ATP, which has a low level in extracellular space and plasma (By similarity). Catalyzes the condensation of nicotinamide with 5-phosphoribosyl-1-pyrophosphate to yield nicotinamide mononucleotide, an intermediate in the biosynthesis of NAD. It is the rate limiting component in the mammalian
   9196..9270    +  CDS            small t antigen (fragment): SV40 (simian virus 40) small t antigen
   9272..9337    +  intron         small t intron: SV40 (simian virus 40) small t antigen intron
   9467..9487    +  CDS            SV40 NLS: nuclear localization signal of SV40 (simian virus 40) large T antigen
   9494..9628    +  CDS            LT_POVHA (fragment): Protein inferred from homology: Swiss-Prot protein existence level 3. Isoform large T antigen is a key early protein essential for both driving viral replication and inducing cellular transformation. Plays a role in viral genome replication by driving entry of quiescent cells into the cell cycle and by autoregulating the synthesis of viral early mRNA. Displays highly oncogenic activities by corrupting the host cellular checkpoint mechanisms that guard cell division and the transcription, replication, and repair of DNA. Participates in the modulation of cellular gene expression preceeding viral
   9653..9736    +  CDS            large T antigen (fragment): large T antigen from SV40 (simian virus 40)
   9759..9893    +  polyA_signal   SV40 poly(A) signal: SV40 polyadenylation signal
   9960..10029   +  protein_bind   attB: attB site for the φC31 integrase (Groth et al., 2000) phage φC31 integrase
>Addgene plasmid #187887 | UAS-mNAMPT | addgene full sequence | sequence record 372228 | Addgene NGS Result
ACGCGGGGCAGCGTCAGCGGGTTCTCGACGGTCACGGCGGGCATGTCGACACTAGTTCTAGCCAGCTTTT
GTTCCCTTTAGTGAGGGTTAATTTCGAGCTTGGCGTAATCATGGTCATAGCTGTTTCCTGTGTGAAATTG
TTATCCGCTCACAATTCCACACAACATACGAGCCGGAAGCATAAAGTGTAAAGCCTGGGGTGCCTAATGA
GTGAGCTAACTCACATTAATTGCGTTGCGCTCACTGCCCGCTTTCCAGTCGGGAAACCTGTCGTGCCAGC
TGCATTAATGAATCGGCCAACGCGCGGGGAGAGGCGGTTTGCGTATTGGGCGCTCTTCCGCTTCCTCGCT
CACTGACTCGCTGCGCTCGGTCGTTCGGCTGCGGCGAGCGGTATCAGCTCACTCAAAGGCGGTAATACGG
TTATCCACAGAATCAGGGGATAACGCAGGAAAGAACATGTGAGCAAAAGGCCAGCAAAAGGCCAGGAACC
GTAAAAAGGCCGCGTTGCTGGCGTTTTTCCATAGGCTCCGCCCCCCTGACGAGCATCACAAAAATCGACG
CTCAAGTCAGAGGTGGCGAAACCCGACAGGACTATAAAGATACCAGGCGTTTCCCCCTGGAAGCTCCCTC
GTGCGCTCTCCTGTTCCGACCCTGCCGCTTACCGGATACCTGTCCGCCTTTCTCCCTTCGGGAAGCGTGG
CGCTTTCTCATAGCTCACGCTGTAGGTATCTCAGTTCGGTGTAGGTCGTTCGCTCCAAGCTGGGCTGTGT
GCACGAACCCCCCGTTCAGCCCGACCGCTGCGCCTTATCCGGTAACTATCGTCTTGAGTCCAACCCGGTA
AGACACGACTTATCGCCACTGGCAGCAGCCACTGGTAACAGGATTAGCAGAGCGAGGTATGTAGGCGGTG
CTACAGAGTTCTTGAAGTGGTGGCCTAACTACGGCTACACTAGAAGAACAGTATTTGGTATCTGCGCTCT
GCTGAAGCCAGTTACCTTCGGAAAAAGAGTTGGTAGCTCTTGATCCGGCAAACAAACCACCGCTGGTAGC
GGTGGTTTTTTTGTTTGCAAGCAGCAGATTACGCGCAGAAAAAAAGGATCTCAAGAAGATCCTTTGATCT
TTTCTACGGGGTCTGACGCTCAGTGGAACGAAAACTCACGTTAAGGGATTTTGGTCATGAGATTATCAAA
AAGGATCTTCACCTAGATCCTTTTAAATTAAAAATGAAGTTTTAAATCAATCTAAAGTATATATGAGTAA
ACTTGGTCTGACAGTTACCAATGCTTAATCAGTGAGGCACCTATCTCAGCGATCTGTCTATTTCGTTCAT
CCATAGTTGCCTGACTCCCCGTCGTGTAGATAACTACGATACGGGAGGGCTTACCATCTGGCCCCAGTGC
TGCAATGATACCGCGAGACCCACGCTCACCGGCTCCAGATTTATCAGCAATAAACCAGCCAGCCGGAAGG
GCCGAGCGCAGAAGTGGTCCTGCAACTTTATCCGCCTCCATCCAGTCTATTAATTGTTGCCGGGAAGCTA
GAGTAAGTAGTTCGCCAGTTAATAGTTTGCGCAACGTTGTTGCCATTGCTACAGGCATCGTGGTGTCACG
CTCGTCGTTTGGTATGGCTTCATTCAGCTCCGGTTCCCAACGATCAAGGCGAGTTACATGATCCCCCATG
TTGTGCAAAAAAGCGGTTAGCTCCTTCGGTCCTCCGATCGTTGTCAGAAGTAAGTTGGCCGCAGTGTTAT
CACTCATGGTTATGGCAGCACTGCATAATTCTCTTACTGTCATGCCATCCGTAAGATGCTTTTCTGTGAC
TGGTGAGTACTCAACCAAGTCATTCTGAGAATAGTGTATGCGGCGACCGAGTTGCTCTTGCCCGGCGTCA
ATACGGGATAATACCGCGCCACATAGCAGAACTTTAAAAGTGCTCATCATTGGAAAACGTTCTTCGGGGC
GAAAACTCTCAAGGATCTTACCGCTGTTGAGATCCAGTTCGATGTAACCCACTCGTGCACCCAACTGATC
TTCAGCATCTTTTACTTTCACCAGCGTTTCTGGGTGAGCAAAAACAGGAAGGCAAAATGCCGCAAAAAAG
GGAATAAGGGCGACACGGAAATGTTGAATACTCATACTCTTCCTTTTTCAATATTATTGAAGCATTTATC
AGGGTTATTGTCTCATGAGCGGATACATATTTGAATGTATTTAGAAAAATAAACAAATAGGGGTTCCGCG
CACATTTCCCCGAAAAGTGCCACCTAAATTGTAAGCGTTAATATTTTGTTAAAATTCGCGTTAAATTTTT
GTTAAATCAGCTCATTTTTTAACCAATAGGCCGAAATCGGCAAAATCCCTTATAAATCAAAAGAATAGAC
CGAGATAGGGT
[37 nt withheld, positions 2392-2428]
AAAGAACGTGGACTCCAACGTCAAAGG
[49 nt withheld, positions 2456-2504]
T
[91 nt withheld, positions 2506-2596]
G
[124 nt withheld, positions 2598-2721]
CCCATTCGCCATTCAGGCTGCGCAACTGTTGGGAAGGGCGATCGGTGCGGGCCTCTTCGCTATTACGCCA
GCTGGCGAAAGGGGGATGTGCTGCAAGGCGATTAAGTTGGGTAACGCCAGGGTTTTCCCAGTCACGACGT
TGTAAAACGACGGCCAGTGAATTGTAATACGACTCACTATAGGGCGAATTGGGTACGTACCGGGCCCCTA
GTATGTATGTAAGTTAATAAAACCCATTTTTGCGGAAAGTAGATAAAAAAAACATTTTTTTTTTTTACTG
CACTGGATATCATTGAACTTATCTGATCAGTTTTAAATTTACTTCGATCCAAGGGTATTTGATGTACCAG
GTTCTTTCGATTACCTCTCACTCAAAATGACATTCCACTCAAAGTCAGCGCTGTTTGCCTCCTTCTCTGT
CCACAGAAATATCGCCGTCTCTTTCGCCGCTGCGTCCGCTATCTCTTTCGCCACCGTTTGTAGCGTTACG
TAGCGTCAATGTCCGCCTTCAGTTGCATTTTGTCAGCGGTTTCGTGACGAAGCTCCAAGCGGTTTACGCC
ATCAATTAAACACAAAGTGCTGTGCCAAAACTCCTCTCGCTTCTTATTTTTGTTTGTTTTTTGAGTGATT
GGGGTGGTGATTGGTTTTGGGTGGGTAAGCAGGGGAAAGTGTGAAAAATCCCGGCAATGGGCCAAGAGGA
TCAGGAGCTATTAATTCGCGGAGGCAGCAAACACCCATCTGCCGAGCATCTGAACAATGTGAGTAGTACA
TGTGCATACATCTTAAGTTCACTTGATCTATAGGAACTGCGATTGCAACATCAAATTGTCTGCGGCGTGA
GAACTGCGACCCACAAAAATCCCAAACCGCAATTGCACAAACAAATAGTGACACGAAACAGATTATTCTG
GTAGCTGTTCTCGCTATATAAGACAATTTTTGAGATCATATCATGATCAAGACATCTAAAGGCATTCATT
TTCGACTATATTCTTTTTTACAAAAAATATAACAACCAGATATTTTAAGCTGATCCTAGATGCACAAAAA
ATAAATAAAAGTATAAACCTACTTCGTAGGATACTTCGGGGTACTTTTTGTTCGGGGTTAGATGAGCATA
ACGCTTGTAGTTGATATTTGAGATCCCCTATCATTGCAGGGTGACAGCGGAGCGGCTTCGCAGAGCTGCA
TTAACCAGGGCTTCGGGCAGGCCAAAAACTACGGCACGCTCCGGCCACCCAGTCCGCCGGAGGACTCCGG
TTCAGGGAGCGGCCAACTAGCCGAGAACCTCACCTATGCCTGGCACAATATGGACATCTTTGGGGCGGTC
AATCAGCCGGGCTCCGGATGGCGGCAGCTGGTCAACCGGACACGCGGACTATTCTGCAACGAGCGACACA
TACCGGCGCCCAGGAAACATTTGCTCAAGAACGGTGAGTTTCTATTCGCAGTCGGCTGATCTGTGTGAAA
TCTTAATAAAGGGTCCAATTACCAATTTGAAACTCAGTTTGCGGCGTGGCCTATCCGGGCGAACTTTTGG
CCGTGATGGGCAGTTCCGGTGCCGGAAAGACGACCCTGCTGAATGCCCTTGCCTTTCGATCGCCGCAGGG
CATCCAAGTATCGCCATCCGGGATGCGACTGCTCAATGGCCAACCTGTGGACGCCAAGGAGATGCAGGCC
AGGTGCGCCTATGTCCAGCAGGATGACCTCTTTATCGGCTCCCTAACGGCCAGGGAACACCTGATTTTCC
AAGCCATGGTGCGGATGCCACGACATCTGACCTATCGGCAGCGAGTGGCCCGCGTGGATCAGGTGATCCA
GGAGCTTTCGCTCAGCAAATGTCAGCACACGATCATCGGTGTGCCCGGCAGGGTGAAAGGTCTGTCCGGC
GGAGAAAGGAAGCGTCTGGCATTCGCCTCCGAGGCTCTAACCGATCCGCCGCTTCTGATCTGCGATGAGC
CCACCTCCGGACTGGACTCCTTTACCGCCCACAGCGTCGTCCAGGTGCTGAAGAAGCTGTCGCAGAAGGG
CAAGACCGTCATCCTGACCATTCATCAGCCGTCTTCCGAGCTGTTTGAGCTCTTTGACAAGATCCTTCTG
ATGGCCGAGGGCAGGGTAGCTTTCTTGGGCACTCCCAGCGAAGCCGTCGACTTCTTTTCCTAGTGAGTTC
GATGTGTTTATTAAGGGTATCTAGTATTACATAACATCTCAACTCCTATCCAGCGTGGGTGCCCAGTGTC
CTACCAACTACAATCCGGCGGACTTTTACGTACAGGTGTTGGCCGTTGTGCCCGGACGGGAGATCGAGTC
CCGTGATCGGATCGCCAAGATATGCGACAATTTTGCCATTAGCAAAGTAGCCCGGGATATGGAGCAGTTG
TTGGCCACCAAAAATCTGGAGAAGCCACTGGAGCAGCCGGAGAATGGGTACACCTACAAGGCCACCTGGT
TCATGCAGTTCCGGGCGGTCCTGTGGCGATCCTGGCTGTCGGTGCTCAAGGAACCACTCCTCGTAAAAGT
GCGACTTATTCAGACAACGGTGAGTGGTTCCAGTGGAAACAAATGATATAACGCTTACAATTCTTGGAAA
CAAATTCGCTAGATTTTAGATAGAATTGCCTGATTCCACACCCTTCTTAGTTTTTTTCAATGAGATGTAT
AGTTTATAGTTTTGCAGAAGATAAATAAATTTCATTTAACTCGCGAATATTAATGAGATGCGAGTAACAT
TTTAATTTGCAGATGGTTGCCATCTTGATTGGCCTCATCTTTTTGGGCCAACAACTCACGCAAGTGGGTG
TGATGAATATCAACGGAGCCATCTTCCTCTTCCTGACCAACATGACCTTTCAAAACGTCTTTGCCACGAT
AAATGTAAGTCATGTTTAGAATACATTTGCATTTCAATAATTTACTAACTTTCTAATGAATCGATTCGAT
TTAGGTGTTCACCTCAGAGCTGCCAGTTTTTATGAGGGAGGCCCGAAGTCGACTTTATCGCTGTGACACA
TACTTTCTGGGCAAAACGATTGCCGAATTGCCGCTTTTTCTCACAGTGCCACTGGTCTTCACGGCGATTG
CCTATCCGATGATCGGACTGCGGGCCGGAGTGCTGCACTTCTTCAACTGCCTGGCGCTGGTCACTCTGGT
GGCCAATGTGTCAACGTCCTTCGGATATCTAATATCCTGCGCCAGCTCCTCGACCTCGATGGCGCTGTCT
GTGGGTCCGCCGGTTATCATACCATTCCTGCTCTTTGGCGGCTTCTTCTTGAACTCGGGCTCGGTGCCAG
TATACCTCAAATGGTTGTCGTACCTCTCATGGTTCCGTTACGCCAACGAGGGTCTGCTGATTAACCAATG
GGCGGACGTGGAGCCGGGCGAAATTAGCTGCACATCGTCGAACACCACGTGCCCCAGTTCGGGCAAGGTC
ATCCTGGAGACGCTTAACTTCTCCGCCGCCGATCTGCCGCTGGACTACGTGGGTCTGGCCATTCTCATCG
TGAGCTTCCGGGTGCTCGCATATCTGGCTCTAAGACTTCGGGCCCGACGCAAGGAGTAGCCGACATATAT
CCGAAATAACTGCTTGTTTTTTTTTTTTACCATTATTACCATCGTGTTTACTGTTTATTGCCCCCTCAAA
AAGCTAATGTAATTATATTTGTGCCAATAAAAACAAGATATGACCTATAGAATACAAGTATTTCCCCTTC
GAACATCCCCACAAGTAGACTTTGGATTTGTCTTCTAACCAAAAGACTTACACACCTGCATACCTTACAT
CAAAAACTCGTTTATCGCTACATAAAACACCGGGATATATTTTTTATATACATACTTTTCAAATCGCGCG
CCCTCTTCATAATTCACCTCCACCACACCACGTTTCGTAGTTGCTCTTTCGCTGTCTCCCACCCGCTCTC
CGCAACACATTCACCTTTTGTTCGACGACCTTGGAGCGACTGTCGTTAGTTCCGCGCGATTCGGTTCGCT
CAAATGGTTCCGAGTGGTTCATTTCGTCTCAATAGAAATTAGTAATAAATATTTGTATGTACAATTTATT
TGCTCCAATATATTTGTATATATTTCCCTCACAGCTATATTTATTCTAATTTAATATTATGACTTTTTAA
GGTAATTTTTTGTGACCTGTTCGGAGTGATTAGCGTTACAATTTGAACTGAAAGTGACATCCAGTGTTTG
TTCCTTGTGTAGATGCATCTCAAAAAAATGGTGGGCATAATAGTGTTGTTTATATATATCAAAAATAACA
ACTATAATAATAAGAATACATTTAATTTAGAAAATGCTTGGATTTCACTGGAACTAGGCTAGCATAACTT
CGTATAATGTATGCTATACGAAGTTATGCTAGCGGATCCAAAAGCTTTCCGGATCCAAGCTTGCATGCCT
GCAGGTCGGAGTACTGTCCTCCGAGCGGAGTACTGTCCTCCGAGCGGAGTACTGTCCTCCGAGCGGAGTA
CTGTCCTCCGAGCGGAGTACTGTCCTCCGAGCGGAGACTCTAGCGAGCGCCGGAGTATAAATAGAGGCGC
TTCGTCTACGGAGCGACAATTCAATTCAAACAAGCAAAGTGAACACGTCGCTAAGCGAAAGCTAAGCAAA
TAAACAAGCGCAGCTGAACAAGCTAAACAATCTGCAGTAAAGTGCAAGTTAAAGTGAATCAATTAAAAGT
AACCAGCAACCAAGTAAATCAACTGCAACTACTGAAATCTGCCAAGAAGTAATTATTGAATACAAGAAGA
GAACTCTGAATAGGGAATTGGGAATTCATGAATGCTGCGGCAGAAGCCGAGTTCAACATCCTGCTGGCCA
CCGACTCGTACAAGGTTACTCACTATAAACAATACCCACCCAACACAAGCAAAGTTTATTCCTACTTTGA
ATGCCGTGAAAAGAAGACAGAAAACTCCAAAGTAAGGAAGGTGAAATACGAGGAAACAGTATTTTATGGG
TTGCAGTACATTCTTAATAAGTACTTAAAAGGTAAAGTAGTGACCAAAGAGAAAATCCAGGAGGCCAAAG
AAGTGTACAGAGAACATTTCCAAGATGATGTCTTTAACGAAAGAGGATGGAACTACATCCTTGAGAAATA
CGATGGTCATCTCCCGATTGAAGTAAAGGCTGTTCCCGAGGGCTCTGTCATCCCCAGAGGGAACGTGCTG
TTCACAGTGGAAAACACAGACCCAGAGTGCTACTGGCTTACCAATTGGATTGAGACTATTCTTGTTCAGT
CCTGGTATCCAATTACAGTGGCCACAAATTCCAGAGAACAGAAGAAAATACTGGCCAAATATTTGTTAGA
AACCTCTGGTAACTTAGATGGTCTGGAATACAAGTTACATGACTTTGGTTACAGAGGAGTCTCTTCGCAA
GAGACTGCTGGCATAGGGGCATCTGCTCATTTGGTTAACTTTAAAGGAACAGATACTGTGGCGGGAATTG
CTCTAATTAAAAAATACTATGGGACAAAAGATCCTGTTCCAGGCTATTCTGTTCCAGCAGCAGAGCACAG
TACCATAACGGCTTGGGGGAAAGACCATGAGAAAGATGCTTTTGAACACATAGTAACACAGTTCTCATCA
GTGCCTGTGTCTGTGGTCAGCGATAGCTATGACATTTATAATGCGTGTGAGAAAATATGGGGTGAAGACC
TGAGACATCTGATAGTATCGAGAAGTACAGAGGCACCACTAATCATCAGACCTGACTCTGGAAATCCTCT
TGACACTGTATTGAAGGTCTTAGATATTTTAGGCAAGAAGTTTCCTGTTACTGAGAACTCAAAAGGCTAC
AAGTTGCTGCCACCTTATCTTAGAGTCATTCAAGGAGATGGCGTGGATATCAATACTTTACAAGAGATTG
TAGAGGGAATGAAACAAAAGAAGTGGAGTATCGAGAATGTCTCCTTCGGTTCTGGTGGCGCTTTGCTACA
GAAGTTAACCCGAGACCTCTTGAATTGCTCCTTCAAGTGCAGCTATGTTGTAACCAATGGCCTTGGGGTT
AATGTGTTTAAGGACCCAGTTGCTGATCCCAACAAAAGGTCAAAAAAGGGCCGGTTATCTTTACATAGGA
CACCAGCGGGGAACTTTGTTACACTTGAAGAAGGAAAAGGAGACCTTGAGGAATATGGCCATGATCTTCT
CCATACGGTTTTCAAGAATGGGAAGGTGACAAAAAGCTACTCATTTGATGAAGTCAGAAAAAATGCACAG
CTGAACATCGAGCAGGACGTGGCACCTCATTAGGAATTCCGGCGATGCTGATCCGAGCAGTCCGATGGGG
AGGAGGAGGAGGAGGAGGAGGACGGCGATGAGGAGGAGGAAGATGATGGATCCGATGAGGAAAATGGAAA
TGGAAATAGAGGGGGCAGAAATCGACCCAGAGACAACGGAGGATGAGATGATGATCCCACATAGACTTGT
TGCATTAAACGAATATTAGCGCTTATGTCTAGAGGATCTTTGTGAAGGAACCTTACTTCTGTGGTGTGAC
ATAATTGGACAAACTACCTACAGAGATTTAAAGCTCTAAGGTAAATATAAAATTTTTAAGTGTATAATGT
GTTAAACTACTGATTCTAATTGTTTGTGTATTTTAGATTCCAACCTATGGAACTGATGAATGGGAGCAGT
GGTGGAATGCCTTTAATGAGGAAAACCTGTTTTGCTCAGAAGAAATGCCATCTAGTGATGATGAGGCTAC
TGCTGACTCTCAACATTCTACTCCTCCAAAAAAGAAGAGAAAGGTAGAAGACCCCAAGGACTTTCCTTCA
GAATTGCTAAGTTTTTTGAGTCATGCTGTGTTTAGTAATAGAACTCTTGCTTGCTTTGCTATTTACACCA
CAAAGGAAAAAGCTGCACTGCTATACAAGAAAATTATGGAAAAATATTTGATGTATAGTGCCTTGACTAG
AGATCATAATCAGCCATACCACATTTGTAGAGGTTTTACTTGCTTTAAAAAACCTCCCACACCTCCCCCT
GAACCTGAAACATAAAATGAATGCAATTGTTGTTGTTAACTTGTTTATTGCAGCTTATAATGGTTACAAA
TAAAGCAATAGCATCACAAATTTCACAAATAAAGCATTTTTTTCACTGCATTCTAGTTGTGGTTTGTCCA
AACTCATCAATGTATCTTATCATGTCTGGATCGGATCCGCGGCCGCGGCTCGAGGGTACCTCTAGAGATC
CACTAGTGTCGACGATGTAGGTCACGGTCTCGAAGCCGCGGTGCGGGTGCCAGGGCGTGCCCTTGGGCTC
CCCGGGCGCGTACTCCACCTCACCCATCTGGTCCATCATGATGAACGGGTCGAGGTGGCGGTAGTTGATC
CCGGCGAACGCGCGGCGCACCGGGAAGCCCTCGCCCTCGAAACCGCTGGGCGCGGTGGTCACGGTGAGCA
CGGGACGTGCGACGGCGTCGGCGGGTGCGGAT
